Addgene plasmid #130765: pMSCVbsd-PPARD-H413W-K421A-K422A
Purpose: Vector encoding PPARD cDNA for retroviral transduction
Depositing lab: Till Adhikary. Depositing organization: Philipps-Universitaet Marburg. Publication: PPARbeta/delta recruits NCOR and regulates transcription reinitiation of ANGPTL4. Legrand N, Bretscher CL, Zielke S, Wilke B, Daude M, Fritz B, Diederich WE, Adhikary T. Nucleic Acids Res. 2019 Oct 10;47(18):9573-9591. doi: 10.1093/nar/gkz685. PubMed 31428774.
Backbone
  Vector backbone: pMSCVbsd
  Vector type: Retroviral
  Selectable markers: Blasticidin
Growth in bacteria
  Bacterial resistance: Ampicillin, 100 μg/mL
  Growth temperature: 37°C
  Growth strain: NEB Stable
  Copy number: High Copy
Gene/Insert
  Gene/Insert name: PPARD H413W-K421A-K422A
  Species: H. sapiens (human)
  Mutation: H413W-K421A-K422A
  Entrez Gene: PPARD (a.k.a. FAAR, NR1C2, NUC1, NUCI, NUCII, PPARB)
  Cloning method: Restriction Enzyme; 5′ cloning site BglII (destroyed during cloning); 3′ cloning site XhoI (not destroyed)
  Sequencing primers: 5′ pMSCVseqfw (CCCTTGAACCTCCTCGTTCGACC); 3′ pMSCVseqrv (GAGACGTGCTACTTCCATTTGTC)
Terms and licenses: Academic/Nonprofit Terms; Industry Terms: Not Available to Industry
Depositor comments: Generated by PCR mutagenesis. Please visit https://www.biorxiv.org/content/10.1101/525576v2 for BioRxiv preprint.
How to cite: pMSCVbsd-PPARD-H413W-K421A-K422A was a gift from Till Adhikary (Addgene plasmid # 130765 ; http://n2t.net/addgene:130765 ; RRID:Addgene_130765)
