[The description below was written by a language model from this plasmid's Addgene catalogue record and pLannotate feature annotations shown in this document.]
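Description:
pMSCVbsd-PPARD-H413W-K421A-K422A is a gammaretroviral expression vector built on the pMSCVbsd backbone, a murine stem cell virus–type plasmid, and is intended for stable delivery of a mutant human PPARD cDNA into mammalian cells by retroviral transduction. In bacteria it is maintained through a high-copy ColE1/pUC-type origin and selected with ampicillin via the β-lactamase gene. The rest of the bacterial backbone carries only remnants of earlier cloning vectors (fragments of lacI, lacZα, rop, bom and the tetracycline resistance gene) that are not functional modules.

The viral portion begins with a 5' LTR from murine embryonic stem cell virus, followed by the Ψ packaging signal and a truncated, start-codon-less gag segment that extends the packaging region without producing Gag protein. No internal promoter is annotated upstream of the insert, so the PPARD coding sequence, cloned between a destroyed BglII site and an intact XhoI site, is presumably transcribed from the 5' LTR. Downstream, a mouse PGK promoter drives blasticidin S deaminase, allowing blasticidin selection of transduced cells. The cassette is closed by a 3' LTR, which the automated annotation matches only in fragments to a ΔU3 Moloney LTR; the record does not otherwise state that the vector is self-inactivating. Because gag, pol and env are not supplied, viral particles must be produced in a packaging system.

The insert encodes PPARβ/δ, a ligand-activated nuclear receptor, carrying three substitutions (H413W, K421A, K422A) introduced by PCR mutagenesis. The record does not state what these changes do. The associated study concerns NCOR recruitment by PPARβ/δ and regulation of ANGPTL4 transcription, which suggests the construct serves as a receptor variant for comparison in such experiments.
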