Features (pLannotate 1.2.2; 20 found; start..end, strand, type, name):
      1..517     +  LTR            5' LTR: 5' long terminal repeat from murine embryonic stem cell virus
    581..922     +  misc_feature   MESV Ψ: packaging signal of murine embryonic stem cell virus
    989..1405    +  CDS            gag (truncated): truncated Moloney murine leukemia virus (MMLV) gag gene lacking the start codon
   1482..2804    +  CDS            PPARD: PPARD_HUMAN - Also known as NR1C2, PPARB. Experimental evidence at protein level: Swiss-Prot protein existence level 1. Ligand-activated transcription factor. Receptor that binds peroxisome proliferators such as hypolipidemic drugs and fatty acids. Has a preference for poly-unsaturated fatty acids, such as gamma- linoleic acid and eicosapentanoic acid. Once activated by a ligand, the receptor binds to promoter elements of target genes. Regulates the peroxisomal beta-oxidation pathway of fatty acids. Functions as transcription activator for the acyl-CoA oxidase gene. Decreases expression of NPC
   2955..3454    +  promoter       PGK promoter: mouse phosphoglycerate kinase 1 promoter
   3475..3873    +  CDS            BSD: blasticidin S deaminase; Aspergillus terreus BSD; confers resistance to blasticidin
   3918..3952    +  LTR            3' LTR (ΔU3) (fragment): self-inactivating 3' long terminal repeat (LTR) from Moloney murine leukemia virus
   3949..4243    +  LTR            3' LTR (ΔU3) (fragment): self-inactivating 3' long terminal repeat (LTR) from Moloney murine leukemia virus
   4405..4421    -  protein_bind   lac operator: The lac repressor binds to the lac operator to inhibit transcription in E. coli. This inhibition can be relieved by adding lactose or isopropyl-β-D-thiogalactopyranoside (IPTG). lac repressor encoded by lacI
   4429..4459    -  promoter       lac promoter: promoter for the E. coli lac operon
   4474..4495    -  protein_bind   CAP binding site: CAP binding activates transcription in the presence of cAMP. E. coli catabolite activator protein
   4508..4600    -  CDS            lacI (fragment): lac repressor; lacI; The lac repressor binds to the lac operator to inhibit transcription in E. coli. This inhibition can be relieved by adding lactose or isopropyl-β-D-thiogalactopyranoside (IPTG).
   4783..5371    -  rep_origin     ori: high-copy-number ColE1/pMB1/pBR322/pUC origin of replication
   5542..6402    -  CDS            AmpR: β-lactamase; bla; confers resistance to ampicillin, carbenicillin, and related antibiotics
   6403..6507    -  promoter       AmpR promoter: bla
   6602..6637    +  CDS            rop (fragment): Rop protein, which maintains plasmids at low copy number; rop
   6739..6838    +  misc_feature   bom (fragment): basis of mobility region from pBR322
   6844..6993    -  CDS            lacZα (fragment): LacZα fragment of β-galactosidase; lacZ fragment
   6993..7194    -  CDS            TcR (fragment): tetracycline efflux protein; tet; confers resistance to tetracycline
   7195..7293    +  CDS            env (fragment): murine leukemia virus gPr80 envelope polyprotein precursor; env; proteolytically cleaved into gp70SU and p15TM subunits
>Addgene plasmid #130765 | pMSCVbsd-PPARD-H413W-K421A-K422A | addgene full sequence | sequence record 255072 | Addgene NGS Result
AATGAAAGACCCCACCTGTAGGTTTGGCAAGCTAGCTTAAGTAACGCCATTTTGCAAGGCATGGAAAATA
CATAACTGAGAATAGAGAAGTTCAGATCAAGGTTAGGAACAGAGAGACAGCAGAATATGGGCCAAACAGG
ATATCTGTGGTAAGCAGTTCCTGCCCCGGCTCAGGGCCAAGAACAGATGGTCCCCAGATGCGGTCCCGCC
CTCAGCAGTTTCTAGAGAACCATCAGATGTTTCCAGGGTGCCCCAAGGACCTGAAATGACCCTGTGCCTT
ATTTGAACTAACCAATCAGTTCGCTTCTCGCTTCTGTTCGCGCGCTTCTGCTCCCCGAGCTCAATAAAAG
AGCCCACAACCCCTCACTCGGCGCGCCAGTCCTCCGATAGACTGCGTCGCCCGGGTACCCGTATTCCCAA
TAAAGCCTCTTGCTGTTTGCATCCGAATCGTGGACTCGCTGATCCTTGGGAGGGTCTCCTCAGATTGATT
GACTGCCCACCTCGGGGGTCTTTCATTTGGAGGTTCCACCGAGATTTGGAGACCCCTGCCCAGGGACCAC
CGACCCCCCCGCCGGGAGGTAAGCTGGCCAGCGGTCGTTTCGTGTCTGTCTCTGTCTTTGTGCGTGTTTG
TGCCGGCATCTAATGTTTGCGCCTGCGTCTGTACTAGTTAGCTAACTAGCTCTGTATCTGGCGGACCCGT
GGTGGAACTGACGAGTTCTGAACACCCGGCCGCAACCCTGGGAGACGTCCCAGGGACTTTGGGGGCCGTT
TTTGTGGCCCGACCTGAGGAAGGGAGTCGATGTGGAATCCGACCCCGTCAGGATATGTGGTTCTGGTAGG
AGACGAGAACCTAAAACAGTTCCCGCCTCCGTCTGAATTTTTGCTTTCGGTTTGGAACCGAAGCCGCGCG
TCTTGTCTGCTGCAGCGCTGCAGCATCGTTCTGTGTTGTCTCTGTCTGACTGTGTTTCTGTATTTGTCTG
AAAATTAGGGCCAGACTGTTACCACTCCCTTAAGTTTGACCTTAGGTCACTGGAAAGATGTCGAGCGGAT
CGCTCACAACCAGTCGGTAGATGTCAAGAAGAGACGTTGGGTTACCTTCTGCTCTGCAGAATGGCCAACC
TTTAACGTCGGATGGCCGCGAGACGGCACCTTTAACCGAGACCTCATCACCCAGGTTAAGATCAAGGTCT
TTTCACCTGGCCCGCATGGACACCCAGACCAGGTCCCCTACATCGTGACCTGGGAAGCCTTGGCTTTTGA
CCCCCCTCCCTGGGTCAAGCCCTTTGTACACCCTAAGCCTCCGCCTCCTCTTCCTCCATCCGCCCCGTCT
CTCCCCCTTGAACCTCCTCGTTCGACCCCGCCTCGATCCTCCCTTTATCCAGCCCTCACTCCTTCTCTAG
GCGCCGGAATTAGATCCACTAGTAACGGCCGCCAGTGTGCTGGAATTCGCCCTTAGGTGTGGCGCCGAGT
GGAGATCAGCCATGGAGCAGCCACAGGAGGAAGCCCCTGAGGTCCGGGAAGAGGAGGAGAAAGAGGAAGT
GGCAGAGGCAGAAGGAGCCCCAGAGCTCAATGGGGGACCACAGCATGCACTTCCTTCCAGCAGCTACACA
GACCTCTCCCGGAGCTCCTCGCCACCCTCACTGCTGGACCAACTGCAGATGGGCTGTGACGGGGCCTCAT
GCGGCAGCCTCAACATGGAGTGCCGGGTGTGCGGGGACAAGGCATCGGGCTTCCACTACGGTGTTCATGC
ATGTGAGGGGTGCAAGGGCTTCTTCCGTCGTACGATCCGCATGAAGCTGGAGTACGAGAAGTGTGAGCGC
AGCTGCAAGATTCAGAAGAAGAACCGCAACAAGTGCCAGTACTGCCGCTTCCAGAAGTGCCTGGCACTGG
GCATGTCACACAACGCTATCCGTTTTGGTCGGATGCCGGAGGCTGAGAAGAGGAAGCTGGTGGCAGGGCT
GACTGCAAACGAGGGGAGCCAGTACAACCCACAGGTGGCCGACCTGAAGGCCTTCTCCAAGCACATCTAC
AATGCCTACCTGAAAAACTTCAACATGACCAAAAAGAAGGCCCGCAGCATCCTCACCGGCAAAGCCAGCC
ACACGGCGCCCTTTGTGATCCACGACATCGAGACATTGTGGCAGGCAGAGAAGGGGCTGGTGTGGAAGCA
GTTGGTGAATGGCCTGCCTCCCTACAAGGAGATCAGCGTGCACGTCTTCTACCGCTGCCAGTGCACCACA
GTGGAGACCGTGCGGGAGCTCACTGAGTTCGCCAAGAGCATCCCCAGCTTCAGCAGCCTCTTCCTCAACG
ACCAGGTTACCCTTCTCAAGTATGGCGTGCACGAGGCCATCTTCGCCATGCTGGCCTCTATCGTCAACAA
GGACGGGCTGCTGGTAGCCAACGGCAGTGGCTTTGTCACCCGTGAGTTCCTGCGCAGCCTCCGCAAACCC
TTCAGTGATATCATTGAGCCTAAGTTTGAATTTGCTGTCAAGTTCAACGCCCTGGAACTTGATGACAGTG
ACCTGGCCCTATTCATTGCGGCCATCATTCTGTGTGGAGACCGGCCAGGCCTCATGAACGTTCCACGGGT
GGAGGCTATCCAGGACACCATCCTGCGTGCCCTCGAATTCCACCTGCAGGCCAACCACCCTGATGCCCAG
TACCTCTTCCCCAAGCTGCTGCAGAAGATGGCTGACCTGCGGCAACTGGTCACCGAGTGGGCCCAGATGA
TGCAGCGGATCGCCGCCACCGAAACCGAGACCTCGCTGCACCCTCTGCTCCAGGAGATCTACAAGGACAT
GTACTAACGGCGGCACCCAGGCCTCCCTGCAGACTCCAATGGGGCCAGCACTGGAGGGGCCCACCCACAT
GACTTTTCCATTGACCAGCTCTCAAGGGCGAATTCTGCAGATATCCATCACACTGGCGGCCGCTCGAGGT
TAACGAATTCTACCGGGTAGGGGAGGCGCTTTTCCCAAGGCAGTCTGGAGCATGCGCTTTAGCAGCCCCG
CTGGGCACTTGGCGCTACACAAGTGGCCTCTGGCCTCGCACACATTCCACATCCACCGGTAGGCGCCAAC
CGGCTCCGTTCTTTGGTGGCCCCTTCGCGCCACCTTCTACTCCTCCCCTAGTCAGGAAGTTCCCCCCCGC
CCCGCAGCTCGCGTCGTGCAGGACGTGACAAATGGAAGTAGCACGTCTCACTAGTCTCGTGCAGATGGAC
AGCACCGCTGAGCAATGGAAGCGGGTAGGCCTTTGGGGCAGCGGCCAATAGCAGCTTTGCTCCTTCGCTT
TCTGGGCTCAGAGGCTGGGAAGGGGTGGGTCCGGGGGCGGGCTCAGGGGCGGGCTCAGGGGCGGGGCGGG
CGCCCGAAGGTCCTCCGGAGGCCCGGCATTCTGCACGCTTCAAAAGCGCACGTCTGCCGCGCTGTTCTCC
TCTTCCTCATCTCCGGGCCTTTCGACCTGCAGCCCAAGCTTACCATGGCCAAGCCTTTGTCTCAAGAAGA
ATCCACCCTCATTGAAAGAGCAACGGCTACAATCAACAGCATCCCCATCTCTGAAGACTACAGCGTCGCC
AGCGCAGCTCTCTCTAGCGACGGCCGCATCTTCACTGGTGTCAATGTATATCATTTTACTGGGGGACCTT
GTGCAGAACTCGTGGTGCTGGGCACTGCTGCTGCTGCGGCAGCTGGCAACCTGACTTGTATCGTCGCGAT
CGGAAATGAGAACAGGGGCATCTTGAGCCCCTGCGGACGGTGCCGACAGGTGCTTCTCGATCTGCATCCT
GGGATCAAAGCCATAGTGAAGGACAGTGATGGACAGCCGACGGCAGTTGGGATTCGTGAATTGCTGCCCT
CTGGTTATGTGTGGGAGGGCTAATCGATAAAATAAAAGATTTTATTTAGTCTCCAGAAAAAGGGGGGAAT
GAAAGACCCCACCTGTAGGTTTGGCAAGCTAGAGAACCATCAGATGTTTCCAGGGTGCCCCAAGGACCTG
AAATGACCCTGTGCCTTATTTGAACTAACCAATCAGTTCGCTTCTCGCTTCTGTTCGCGCGCTTCTGCTC
CCCGAGCTCAATAAAAGAGCCCACAACCCCTCACTCGGCGCGCCAGTCCTCCGATAGACTGCGTCGCCCG
GGTACCCGTGTATCCAATAAACCCTCTTGCAGTTGCATCCGACTTGTGGTCTCGCTGTTCCTTGGGAGGG
TCTCCTCTGAGTGATTGACTACCCGTCAGCGGGGGTCTTTCATGGGTAACAGTTTCTTGAAGTTGGAGAA
CAACATTCTGAGGGTAGGAGTCGAATATTAAGTAATCCTGACTCAATTAGCCACTGTTTTGAATCCACAT
ACTCCAATACTCCTGAAATAGTTCATTATGGACAGCGCAGAAAGAGCTGGGGAGAATTGTGAAATTGTTA
TCCGCTCACAATTCCACACAACATACGAGCCGGAAGCATAAAGTGTAAAGCCTGGGGTGCCTAATGAGTG
AGCTAACTCACATTAATTGCGTTGCGCTCACTGCCCGCTTTCCAGTCGGGAAACCTGTCGTGCCAGCTGC
ATTAATGAATCGGCCAACGCGCGGGGAGAGGCGGTTTGCGTATTGGGCGCTCTTCCGCTTCCTCGCTCAC
TGACTCGCTGCGCTCGGTCGTTCGGCTGCGGCGAGCGGTATCAGCTCACTCAAAGGCGGTAATACGGTTA
TCCACAGAATCAGGGGATAACGCAGGAAAGAACATGTGAGCAAAAGGCCAGCAAAAGGCCAGGAACCGTA
AAAAGGCCGCGTTGCTGGCGTTTTTCCATAGGCTCCGCCCCCCTGACGAGCATCACAAAAATCGACGCTC
AAGTCAGAGGTGGCGAAACCCGACAGGACTATAAAGATACCAGGCGTTTCCCCCTGGAAGCTCCCTCGTG
CGCTCTCCTGTTCCGACCCTGCCGCTTACCGGATACCTGTCCGCCTTTCTCCCTTCGGGAAGCGTGGCGC
TTTCTCATAGCTCACGCTGTAGGTATCTCAGTTCGGTGTAGGTCGTTCGCTCCAAGCTGGGCTGTGTGCA
CGAACCCCCCGTTCAGCCCGACCGCTGCGCCTTATCCGGTAACTATCGTCTTGAGTCCAACCCGGTAAGA
CACGACTTATCGCCACTGGCAGCAGCCACTGGTAACAGGATTAGCAGAGCGAGGTATGTAGGCGGTGCTA
CAGAGTTCTTGAAGTGGTGGCCTAACTACGGCTACACTAGAAGAACAGTATTTGGTATCTGCGCTCTGCT
GAAGCCAGTTACCTTCGGAAAAAGAGTTGGTAGCTCTTGATCCGGCAAACAAACCACCGCTGGTAGCGGT
GGTTTTTTTGTTTGCAAGCAGCAGATTACGCGCAGAAAAAAAGGATCTCAAGAAGATCCTTTGATCTTTT
CTACGGGGTCTGACGCTCAGTGGAACGAAAACTCACGTTAAGGGATTTTGGTCATGAGATTATCAAAAAG
GATCTTCACCTAGATCCTTTTAAATTAAAAATGAAGTTTTAAATCAATCTAAAGTATATATGAGTAAACT
TGGTCTGACAGTTACCAATGCTTAATCAGTGAGGCACCTATCTCAGCGATCTGTCTATTTCGTTCATCCA
TAGTTGCCTGACTCCCCGTCGTGTAGATAACTACGATACGGGAGGGCTTACCATCTGGCCCCAGTGCTGC
AATGATACCGCGAGACCCACGCTCACCGGCTCCAGATTTATCAGCAATAAACCAGCCAGCCGGAAGGGCC
GAGCGCAGAAGTGGTCCTGCAACTTTATCCGCCTCCATCCAGTCTATTAATTGTTGCCGGGAAGCTAGAG
TAAGTAGTTCGCCAGTTAATAGTTTGCGCAACGTTGTTGCCATTGCTACAGGCATCGTGGTGTCACGCTC
GTCGTTTGGTATGGCTTCATTCAGCTCCGGTTCCCAACGATCAAGGCGAGTTACATGATCCCCCATGTTG
TGCAAAAAAGCGGTTAGCTCCTTCGGTCCTCCGATCGTTGTCAGAAGTAAGTTGGCCGCAGTGTTATCAC
TCATGGTTATGGCAGCACTGCATAATTCTCTTACTGTCATGCCATCCGTAAGATGCTTTTCTGTGACTGG
TGAGTACTCAACCAAGTCATTCTGAGAATAGTGTATGCGGCGACCGAGTTGCTCTTGCCCGGCGTCAATA
CGGGATAATACCGCGCCACATAGCAGAACTTTAAAAGTGCTCATCATTGGAAAACGTTCTTCGGGGCGAA
AACTCTCAAGGATCTTACCGCTGTTGAGATCCAGTTCGATGTAACCCACTCGTGCACCCAACTGATCTTC
AGCATCTTTTACTTTCACCAGCGTTTCTGGGTGAGCAAAAACAGGAAGGCAAAATGCCGCAAAAAAGGGA
ATAAGGGCGACACGGAAATGTTGAATACTCATACTCTTCCTTTTTCAATATTATTGAAGCATTTATCAGG
GTTATTGTCTCATGAGCGGATACATATTTGAATGTATTTAGAAAAATAAACAAATAGGGGTTCCGCGCAC
ATTTCCCCGAAAAGTGCCACCTGACGTCTAAGAAACCATTATTATCATGACATTAACCTATAAAAATAGG
CGTATCACGAGGCCCTTTCGTCTCGCGCGTTTCGGTGATGACGGTGAAAACCTCTGACACATGCAGCTCC
CGGAGACGGTCACAGCTTGTCTGTAAGCGGATGCCGGGAGCAGACAAGCCCGTCAGGGCGCGTCAGCGGG
TGTTGGCGGGTGTCGGGGCTGGCTTAACTATGCGGCATCAGAGCAGATTGTACTGAGAGTGCACCATATG
CGGTGTGAAATACCGCACAGATGCGTAAGGAGAAAATACCGCATCAGGCGCCATTCGCCATTCAGGCTGC
GCAACTGTTGGGAAGGGCGATCGGTGCGGGCCTCTTCGCTATTACGCCAGCTGGCGAAAGGGGGATGTGC
TGCAAGGCGATTAAGTTGGGTAACGCCAGGGTTTTCCCAGTCACGACGTTGTAAAACGACGGCGCAAGGA
ATGGTGCATGCAAGGAGATGGCGCCCAACAGTCCCCCGGCCACGGGGCCTGCCACCATACCCACGCCGAA
ACAAGCGCTCATGAGCCCGAAGTGGCGAGCCCGATCTTCCCCATCGGTGATGTCGGCGATATAGGCGCCA
GCAACCGCACCTGTGGCGCCGGTGATGCCGGCCACGATGCGTCCGGCGTAGAGGCGATTAGTCCAATTTG
TTAAAGACAGGATATCAGTGGTCCAGGCTCTAGTTTTGACTCAACAATATCACCAGCTGAAGCCTATAGA
GTACGAGCCATAGATAAAATAAAAGATTTTATTTAGTCTCCAGAAAAAGGGGGG
