>Addgene plasmid #130765 | pMSCVbsd-PPARD-H413W-K421A-K422A | depositor partial sequence | sequence record 250276 | PPARD H413W-K421A-K422A
ATGGAGCAGCCACAGGAGGAAGCCCCTGAGGTCCGGGAAGAGGAGGAGAAAGAGGAAGTGGCAGAGGCAG
AAGGAGCCCCAGAGCTCAATGGGGGACCACAGCATGCACTTCCTTCCAGCAGCTACACAGACCTCTCCCG
GAGCTCCTCGCCACCCTCACTGCTGGACCAACTGCAGATGGGCTGTGACGGGGCCTCATGCGGCAGCCTC
AACATGGAGTGCCGGGTGTGCGGGGACAAGGCATCGGGCTTCCACTACGGTGTTCATGCATGTGAGGGGT
GCAAGGGCTTCTTCCGTCGTACGATCCGCATGAAGCTGGAGTACGAGAAGTGTGAGCGCAGCTGCAAGAT
TCAGAAGAAGAACCGCAACAAGTGCCAGTACTGCCGCTTCCAGAAGTGCCTGGCACTGGGCATGTCACAC
AACGCTATCCGTTTTGGTCGGATGCCGGAGGCTGAGAAGAGGAAGCTGGTGGCAGGGCTGACTGCAAACG
AGGGGAGCCAGTACAACCCACAGGTGGCCGACCTGAAGGCCTTCTCCAAGCACATCTACAATGCCTACCT
GAAAAACTTCAACATGACCAAAAAGAAGGCCCGCAGCATCCTCACCGGCAAAGCCAGCCACACGGCGCCC
TTTGTGATCCACGACATCGAGACATTGTGGCAGGCAGAGAAGGGGCTGGTGTGGAAGCAGTTGGTGAATG
GCCTGCCTCCCTACAAGGAGATCAGCGTGCACGTCTTCTACCGCTGCCAGTGCACCACAGTGGAGACCGT
GCGGGAGCTCACTGAGTTCGCCAAGAGCATCCCCAGCTTCAGCAGCCTCTTCCTCAACGACCAGGTTACC
CTTCTCAAGTATGGCGTGCACGAGGCCATCTTCGCCATGCTGGCCTCTATCGTCAACAAGGACGGGCTGC
TGGTAGCCAACGGCAGTGGCTTTGTCACCCGTGAGTTCCTGCGCAGCCTCCGCAAACCCTTCAGTGATAT
CATTGAGCCTAAGTTTGAATTTGCTGTCAAGTTCAACGCCCTGGAACTTGATGACAGTGACCTGGCCCTA
TTCATTGCGGCCATCATTCTGTGTGGAGACCGGCCAGGCCTCATGAACGTTCCACGGGTGGAGGCTATCC
AGGACACCATCCTGCGTGCCCTCGAATTCCACCTGCAGGCCAACCACCCTGATGCCCAGTACCTCTTCCC
CAAGCTGCTGCAGAAGATGGCTGACCTGCGGCAACTGGTCACCGAGTGGGCCCAGATGATGCAGCGGATC
GCCGCCACCGAAACCGAGACCTCGCTGCACCCTCTGCTCCAGGAGATCTACAAGGACATGTACTAA
